>Addgene plasmid #224010 | AiP12850 - pAAV-AiE0659m-minBG-SYFP2-WPRE3-BGHpA (Alias: CN2850) | addgene full sequence | sequence record 449525 | Addgene NGS Result
CCTGCAGGCAGCTGCGCGCTCGCTCGCTCACTGAGGCCGCCCGGGCGTCGGGCGACCTTTGGTCGCCCGG
CCTCAGTGAGCGAGCGAGCGCGCAGAGAGGGAGTGGCCAACTCCATCACTAGGGGTTCCTGCGGCCGCAC
GCGTTGTGGTCCAGTTACAACCCTCCTGGCTATTCACATAAAGGACTTCAAGTCACCATTCCACAGAGAT
ATTTGCATACAAGGAAGGTTCCCAGTAGCTAACTTGGGTAACCAAAGTAAGAATCTGTGAATAGATCAGT
GGATAAACCCAATCATAATGAGATTCTTTTTTCACCCATACAAAAGAGCAAAGTCATATTGTTTGCAGGA
AATGTATGCAATTAGACATGATCATAGTAATTGAGATGAGTCAGCCTCAGAAAGACAAATACACCACATG
TTCTCTCATTTGTGGCTCCCACATTTTATAGATATACAAAAATAATGTTTATGCATATATGAAAAATAGA
AACAAACGTACTTAATAGAACTGAAGGGGAGAGGGGAGGAAGAAGCAAACAAGGAGAAACATGCTCAAAG
TACATTTAATACTTGCGAGCTCGGGCTGGGCATAAAAGTCAGGGCAGAGCCATCTATTGCTTACATTTGC
TTCTGGGATCCAGATCTTTCGAAGCTAGCGCTACCGGTCGCCACCATGGTGAGCAAGGGCGAGGAGCTGT
TCACCGGGGTGGTGCCCATCCTGGTCGAGCTGGACGGCGACGTAAACGGCCACAAGTTCAGCGTGTCCGG
CGAGGGCGAGGGCGATGCCACCTACGGCAAGCTGACCCTGAAGCTGATCTGCACCACCGGCAAGCTGCCC
GTGCCCTGGCCCACCCTCGTGACCACCCTGGGCTACGGCGTGCAGTGCTTCGCCCGCTACCCCGACCACA
TGAAGCAGCACGACTTCTTCAAGTCCGCCATGCCCGAAGGCTACGTCCAGGAGCGCACCATCTTCTTCAA
GGACGACGGCAACTACAAGACCCGCGCCGAGGTGAAGTTCGAGGGCGACACCCTGGTGAACCGCATCGAG
CTGAAGGGCATCGACTTCAAGGAGGACGGCAACATCCTGGGGCACAAGCTGGAGTACAACTACAACAGCC
ACAACGTCTATATCACCGCCGACAAGCAGAAGAACGGCATCAAGGCCAACTTCAAGATCCGCCACAACAT
CGAGGACGGCGGCGTGCAGCTCGCCGACCACTACCAGCAGAACACCCCCATCGGCGACGGCCCCGTGCTG
CTGCCCGACAACCACTACCTGAGCTACCAGTCCAAGCTGAGCAAAGACCCCAACGAGAAGCGCGATCACA
TGGTCCTGCTGGAGTTCGTGACCGCCGCCGGGATCACTCTCGGCATGGACGAGCTGTACAAGTAAGTCGA
CGGCGCGCCGCGGCCGCGAATTCGATATCATAATCAACCTCTGGATTACAAAATTTGTGAAAGATTGACT
GGTATTCTTAACTATGTTGCTCCTTTTACGCTATGTGGATACGCTGCTTTAATGCCTTTGTATCATGCTA
TTGCTTCCCGTATGGCTTTCATTTTCTCCTCCTTGTATAAATCCTGGTTAGTTCTTGCCACGGCGGAACT
CATCGCCGCCTGCCTTGCCCGCTGCTGGACAGGGGCTCGGCTGTTGGGCACTGACAATTCCGTGGCTCGA
GAGATCTTCGACTGTGCCTTCTAGTTGCCAGCCATCTGTTGTTTGCCCCTCCCCCGTGCCTTCCTTGACC
CTGGAAGGTGCCACTCCCACTGTCCTTTCCTAATAAAATGAGGAAATTGCATCGCATTGTCTGAGTAGGT
GTCATTCTATTCTGGGGGGTGGGGTGGGGCAGGACAGCAAGGGGGAGGATTGGGAAGACAATAGCAGGCA
TGAGATCTCACGTGCGGACCGAGCGGCCGCAGGAACCCCTAGTGATGGAGTTGGCCACTCCCTCTCTGCG
CGCTCGCTCGCTCACTGAGGCCGGGCGACCAAAGGTCGCCCGACGCCCGGGCTTTGCCCGGGCGGCCTCA
GTGAGCGAGCGAGCGCGCAGCTGCCTGCAGGGGCGCCTGATGCGGTATTTTCTCCTTACGCATCTGTGCG
GTATTTCACACCGCATA
[95 nt withheld, positions 2118-2212]
T
[46 nt withheld, positions 2214-2259]
C
[141 nt withheld, positions 2261-2401]
CCTTTGACGTTGGAGTCCACGTTCTTT
[37 nt withheld, positions 2429-2465]
ACTCTATCTCGGGCTATTCTTTTGATTTATAAGGGATTTTGCCGATTTCGGTCTATTGGTTAAAAAATGA
GCTGATTTAACAAAAATTTAACGCGAATTTTAACAAAATATTAACGTTTACAATTTTATGGTGCACTCTC
AGTACAATCTGCTCTGATGCCGCATAGTTAAGCCAGCCCCGACACCCGCCAACACCCGCTGACGCGCCCT
GACGGGCTTGTCTGCTCCCGGCATCCGCTTACAGACAAGCTGTGACCGTCTCCGGGAGCTGCATGTGTCA
GAGGTTTTCACCGTCATCACCGAAACGCGCGAGACGAAAGGGCCTCGTGATACGCCTATTTTTATAGGTT
AATGTCATGATAATAATGGTTTCTTAGACGTCAGGTGGCACTTTTCGGGGAAATGTGCGCGGAACCCCTA
TTTGTTTATTTTTCTAAATACATTCAAATATGTATCCGCTCATGAGACAATAACCCTGATAAATGCTTCA
ATAATATTGAAAAAGGAAGAGTATGAGTATTCAACATTTCCGTGTCGCCCTTATTCCCTTTTTTGCGGCA
TTTTGCCTTCCTGTTTTTGCTCACCCAGAAACGCTGGTGAAAGTAAAAGATGCTGAAGATCAGTTGGGTG
CACGAGTGGGTTACATCGAACTGGATCTCAACAGCGGTAAGATCCTTGAGAGTTTTCGCCCCGAAGAACG
TTTTCCAATGATGAGCACTTTTAAAGTTCTGCTATGTGGCGCGGTATTATCCCGTATTGACGCCGGGCAA
GAGCAACTCGGTCGCCGCATACACTATTCTCAGAATGACTTGGTTGAGTACTCACCAGTCACAGAAAAGC
ATCTTACGGATGGCATGACAGTAAGAGAATTATGCAGTGCTGCCATAACCATGAGTGATAACACTGCGGC
CAACTTACTTCTGACAACGATCGGAGGACCGAAGGAGCTAACCGCTTTTTTGCACAACATGGGGGATCAT
GTAACTCGCCTTGATCGTTGGGAACCGGAGCTGAATGAAGCCATACCAAACGACGAGCGTGACACCACGA
TGCCTGTAGCAATGGCAACAACGTTGCGCAAACTATTAACTGGCGAACTACTTACTCTAGCTTCCCGGCA
ACAATTAATAGACTGGATGGAGGCGGATAAAGTTGCAGGACCACTTCTGCGCTCGGCCCTTCCGGCTGGC
TGGTTTATTGCTGATAAATCTGGAGCCGGTGAGCGTGGGTCTCGCGGTATCATTGCAGCACTGGGGCCAG
ATGGTAAGCCCTCCCGTATCGTAGTTATCTACACGACGGGGAGTCAGGCAACTATGGATGAACGAAATAG
ACAGATCGCTGAGATAGGTGCCTCACTGATTAAGCATTGGTAACTGTCAGACCAAGTTTACTCATATATA
CTTTAGATTGATTTAAAACTTCATTTTTAATTTAAAAGGATCTAGGTGAAGATCCTTTTTGATAATCTCA
TGACCAAAATCCCTTAACGTGAGTTTTCGTTCCACTGAGCGTCAGACCCCGTAGAAAAGATCAAAGGATC
TTCTTGAGATCCTTTTTTTCTGCGCGTAATCTGCTGCTTGCAAACAAAAAAACCACCGCTACCAGCGGTG
GTTTGTTTGCCGGATCAAGAGCTACCAACTCTTTTTCCGAAGGTAACTGGCTTCAGCAGAGCGCAGATAC
CAAATACTGTTCTTCTAGTGTAGCCGTAGTTAGGCCACCACTTCAAGAACTCTGTAGCACCGCCTACATA
CCTCGCTCTGCTAATCCTGTTACCAGTGGCTGCTGCCAGTGGCGATAAGTCGTGTCTTACCGGGTTGGAC
TCAAGACGATAGTTACCGGATAAGGCGCAGCGGTCGGGCTGAACGGGGGGTTCGTGCACACAGCCCAGCT
TGGAGCGAACGACCTACACCGAACTGAGATACCTACAGCGTGAGCTATGAGAAAGCGCCACGCTTCCCGA
AGGGAGAAAGGCGGACAGGTATCCGGTAAGCGGCAGGGTCGGAACAGGAGAGCGCACGAGGGAGCTTCCA
GGGGGAAACGCCTGGTATCTTTATAGTCCTGTCGGGTTTCGCCACCTCTGACTTGAGCGTCGATTTTTGT
GATGCTCGTCAGGGGGGCGGAGCCTATGGAAAAACGCCAGCAACGCGGCCTTTTTACGGTTCCTGGCCTT
TTGCTGGCCTTTTGCTCACATGT
Features (pLannotate 1.2.2; 14 found; start..end, strand, type, name):
     12..39      +  repeat_region  AAV2 ITR (fragment): inverted terminal repeat of adeno-associated virus serotype 2 inverted
     68..95      +  repeat_region  AAV2 ITR (fragment): inverted terminal repeat of adeno-associated virus serotype 2 inverted
    676..1392    +  CDS            SYFP2: SYFP2 is a basic (constitutively fluorescent) yellow fluorescent protein published in 2006, derived from Aequorea victoria. It is reported to be a very rapidly-maturing monomer with moderate acid sensitivity.
   1432..1589    +  misc_feature   WPRE (fragment): woodchuck hepatitis virus posttranscriptional regulatory element
   1595..1675    +  misc_feature   WPRE (fragment): woodchuck hepatitis virus posttranscriptional regulatory element
   1692..1803    +  polyA_signal   bGH poly(A) signal: bovine growth hormone polyadenylation signal
   1921..2061    +  repeat_region  AAV2 ITR: inverted terminal repeat of adeno-associated virus serotype 2 inverted
   2066..2117    -  misc_feature   bom (fragment): basis of mobility region from pBR322
   2136..2591    +  rep_origin     f1 ori (sequence partly withheld): f1 bacteriophage origin of replication; arrow indicates direction of (+) strand synthesis
   2592..2641    -  misc_feature   bom (fragment): basis of mobility region from pBR322
   2743..2778    -  CDS            rop (fragment): Rop protein, which maintains plasmids at low copy number; rop
   2873..2977    +  promoter       AmpR promoter: bla
   2978..3838    +  CDS            AmpR: β-lactamase; bla; confers resistance to ampicillin, carbenicillin, and related antibiotics
   4009..4597    +  rep_origin     ori: high-copy-number ColE1/pMB1/pBR322/pUC origin of replication
