[The description below was written by a language model from this plasmid's Addgene catalogue record and pLannotate feature annotations shown in this document.]
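Description:
AiP12850 - pAAV-AiE0659m-minBG-SYFP2-WPRE3-BGHpA (alias CN2850) is a 4,658 nt AAV transfer plasmid built on a pAAV backbone and intended for packaging a recombinant adeno-associated virus genome for delivery to neurons. It is propagated in bacteria through a high-copy ColE1/pUC-type origin and selected with ampicillin via the β-lactamase gene and its own promoter. An f1 phage origin is also present, along with small remnants of pBR322-derived bom and rop sequences. The expression cassette is bounded by AAV2 inverted terminal repeats, which provide the signals for genome replication and encapsidation. The annotation detects a full-length ITR on the downstream side but only short ITR fragments on the upstream side.

Between the ITRs, the AiE0659m enhancer is placed upstream of the minBG minimal promoter. Neither element is annotated in the feature table, but they presumably occupy the unannotated region preceding the reporter. A minimal promoter has little activity by itself, so the pattern of expression is determined by the enhancer, which the record describes as designed to drive transgene expression in cortical Vip+ neurons. The payload is SYFP2, a rapidly maturing monomeric yellow fluorescent protein derived from Aequorea victoria. It is followed by WPRE3, a shortened woodchuck hepatitis virus posttranscriptional element detected as two WPRE fragments, which boosts transcript stability and expression. A bovine growth hormone polyadenylation signal ends the cassette.

The construct serves as a cell-type-targeting reporter virus, labelling cortical Vip+ interneurons with yellow fluorescence. It belongs to a larger collection of enhancer AAVs developed for genetic access to cortical cell types.
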