Addgene plasmid #224010: AiP12850 - pAAV-AiE0659m-minBG-SYFP2-WPRE3-BGHpA (Alias: CN2850)
Purpose: AiE0659m is an enhancer sequence, designed to drive AAV-mediated transgene expression in cortical Vip+ neurons
Depositing lab: Allen Institute for Brain Science & Jonathan Ting. Depositing organization: Allen Institute. Publication: A suite of enhancer AAVs and transgenic mouse lines for genetic access to cortical cell types. Ben-Simon Y, Hooper M, Narayan S, Daigle TL, Dwivedi D, Way SW, Oster A, Stafford DA, Mich JK, Taormina MJ, Martinez RA, Opitz-Araya X, Roth JR, Alexander JR, Allen S, Amster A, Arbuckle J, Ayala A, Baker PM, Bakken TE, Barcelli T, Barta S, Bendrick J, Bertagnolli D, Bielstein C, Bishwakarma P, Bowlus J, Boyer G, Brouner K, Casian B, Casper T, Chakka AB, Chakrabarty R, Chance RK, Chavan S, Clark M, Colbert K, Collman F, Daniel S, Departee M, DiValentin P, Donadio N, Dotson N, Egdorf T, Fliss T, Gabitto M, Garcia J, Gary A, Gasperini M, Gloe J, Goldy J, Gore BB, Graybuck L, Greisman N, Haeseleer F, Halterman C, Haradon Z, Hastings SD, Helback O, Ho W, Hockemeyer D, Huang C, Huff S, Hunker A, Johansen N, Jones D, Juneau Z, Kalmbach B, Kannan M, Khem S, Kussick E, Kutsal R, Larsen R, Lee C, Lee AY, Leibly M, Lenz GH, Li S, Liang E, Lusk N, Madigan Z, Malloy J, Malone J, McCue R, Melchor J, Mollenkopf T, Moosman S, Morin E, Newman D, Ng L, Ngo K, Omstead V, Otto S, Oyama A, Pena N, Pham T, Phillips E, Pom CA, Potekhina L, Ransford S, Ray PL, Rette D, Reynoldson C, Rimorin C, Rocha D, Ruiz A, Sanchez REA, Sawyer L, Sedeno-Cortes A, Sevigny JP, Shapovalova N, Shepard N, Shulga L, Sigler AR, Siverts L, Soliman S, Somasundaram S, Staats B, Stewart K, Szelenyi E, Tieu M, Trader C, Tran A, van Velthoven CTJ, Walker M, Wang Y, Weed N, Wirthlin M, Wood T, Wynalda B, Yao Z, Zhou T, Ariza J, Dee N, Reding M, Ronellenfitch K, Mufti S, Sunkin SM, Smith KA, Esposito L, Waters J, Thyagarajan B, Yao S, Lein ES, Zeng H, Levi BP, Ngai J, Ting JT, Tasic B. Cell. 2025 May 16:S0092-8674(25)00513-6. doi: 10.1016/j.cell.2025.05.002. PubMed 40403729.
Backbone
  Vector backbone: pAAV
  Vector type: AAV
Growth in bacteria
  Bacterial resistance: Ampicillin, 100 μg/mL
  Growth temperature: 30°C
  Growth strain: NEB Stable
  Copy number: High Copy
Gene/Insert
  Gene/Insert name: SYFP2
  Species: Synthetic
  Mutation: NA
  Promoter: minBG
  Cloning method: Other
Terms and licenses: Academic/Nonprofit Terms; Industry Terms: Not Available to Industry
Depositor comments: Cloning Method: RE Cloning
How to cite: AiP12850 - pAAV-AiE0659m-minBG-SYFP2-WPRE3-BGHpA (Alias: CN2850) was a gift from Allen Institute for Brain Science & Jonathan Ting (Addgene plasmid # 224010 ; http://n2t.net/addgene:224010 ; RRID:Addgene_224010)
